Addgene plasmid #46784: Rab8-T22N(Flag) in pcDNA3.1neo
Purpose: expression of T22N Rab8a in mammalian cells
Depositing lab: Terry Hébert. Publication: Seven transmembrane receptor core signaling complexes are assembled prior to plasma membrane trafficking. Dupre DJ, Robitaille M, Ethier N, Villeneuve LR, Mamarbachi AM, Hebert TE. J Biol Chem. 2006 Nov 10;281(45):34561-73. Epub 2006 Sep 7. 10.1074/jbc.M605012200 PubMed 16959776.
Backbone
  Vector backbone: pcDNA3.1neo
  Backbone manufacturer: invitrogen
  Backbone size w/o insert (bp): 5400
  Total vector size (bp): 6000
  Vector type: Mammalian Expression
  Selectable markers: Neomycin (select with G418)
Growth in bacteria
  Bacterial resistance: Ampicillin, 100 μg/mL
  Growth temperature: 37°C
  Growth strain: DH5alpha
  Copy number: Unknown
Gene/Insert
  Gene/Insert name: RAB8A T22N (alt names: RAB8; member RAS oncogene family; RAB8A)
  Species: H. sapiens (human)
  Insert size (bp): 610
  Mutation: T22N dominant negative
  Entrez Gene: RAB8A (a.k.a. MEL, RAB8)
  Promoter: CMV
  Tag / fusion protein: FLAG (N terminal on insert)
  Cloning method: Restriction Enzyme; 5′ cloning site BamHI (not destroyed); 3′ cloning site XhoI (not destroyed)
  Sequencing primers: 5′ CMV-F; 3′ BGH Reverse
Terms and licenses: Academic/Nonprofit Terms; Industry Terms: Not Available to Industry
How to cite: Rab8-T22N(Flag) in pcDNA3.1neo was a gift from Terry Hébert (Addgene plasmid # 46784 ; http://n2t.net/addgene:46784 ; RRID:Addgene_46784)
