[The description below was written by a language model from this plasmid's Addgene catalogue record.]
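Description:
Rab8-T22N(Flag) in pcDNA3.1neo is a mammalian expression plasmid built on the commercial pcDNA3.1 backbone (about 5.4 kb, giving a total of roughly 6 kb with the insert). It is propagated in E. coli under ampicillin selection, and it carries a neomycin resistance marker so that transfected mammalian cells can be selected with G418, allowing either transient expression or derivation of stable lines. No feature table accompanies the record, so details of the origins of replication and other backbone elements are not listed. The use of a BGH reverse sequencing primer is consistent with the bovine growth hormone polyadenylation region that normally lies downstream of the cloning site in this vector family.

The payload is an approximately 610 bp human RAB8A coding sequence inserted between BamHI and XhoI sites, both of which remain intact, and transcribed from the strong constitutive CMV promoter. The protein carries an N-terminal FLAG epitope, which permits detection or immunoprecipitation with anti-FLAG antibodies and distinguishes it from endogenous Rab8. The T22N substitution is recorded as a dominant negative mutation. In Rab-family small GTPases, this type of change in the nucleotide-binding region generally favours the inactive, GDP-bound or nucleotide-free state and interferes with activation of the endogenous protein. Rab8 is associated with vesicle transport toward the plasma membrane, so overexpressing this mutant is a way to block Rab8-dependent trafficking steps. The associated publication concerns the assembly of seven-transmembrane receptor signalling complexes before they reach the plasma membrane, which fits use of the construct to test the contribution of Rab8a to that process in mammalian cells.
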