>Addgene plasmid #46784 | Rab8-T22N(Flag) in pcDNA3.1neo | addgene partial sequence | sequence record 67933 | CMV-F 5'-CGCAAATGGGCGGTAGGCGTG-3'
GCGAGCTCTCTGGCTACTAGAGAACCCACTGCTTACTGGCTTATCGAAATTAATACGACTCACTATAGGG
AGACCCAAGCTGGCTAGCGTTTAAACTTAAGCTTGGTACCGAGCTCGGATCCACCATGGACTACAAGGAC
GATGATGACAAGGCGAAGACCTACGATTACCTGTTCAAGCTGCTGCTGATCGGGGACTCGGGGGTGGGGA
AGAACTGTGTCCTGTTCCGCTTCTCCGAGGACGCCTTCAACTCCACTTTTATCTCCACCATAGGAATTGA
CTTTAAAATTAGGACCATAGAGCTCGATGGCAAGAGAATTAAACTGCAGATATGGGACACAGCCGGTCAG
GAACGGTTTCGGACGATCACAACGGCCTACTACAGGGGTGCAATGGGCATCATGCTGGTCTACGACATCA
CCAACGAGAAGTCCTTCGACAACATCCGGAACTGGATTCGCAACATTGAGGAGCACGCCTCTGCAGACGT
CGAAAAGATGATACTCGGGAACAAGTGTGATGTGAATGACAAGAGACAAGTTTCCAAGGAACGGGGAGAA
AAGCTGGCCCTCGACTATGGAATCAAGTTCATGGAGACCAGCGCGAAGGCCAACATCAATGTGGAAAATG
CATTTTTCACTCTCGCCAGAGATATCAAAGCAAAAATGGACAAAAAATTGGAAGGCAACAGCCCCCAGGG
GAGCAACCAGGGAGTCAAAATCACACCGGACCAGCAGAAGAGGAGCAGCTTTTTCCGATGTGTTCTTCTG
TGACTCGAGTCTAGAGGGCCCGTTTAAACCCGCTGATCAGCCTCGACTGTGCCTTCTAGTTGCCAGCCAT
CTGTTGTTTGCCCCTCCCCCGTGCCTTCCTTGACCCTGGAAGGTGCCACTCCCACTGTCCTTTCCTAATA
